>Addgene plasmid #170446 | pCDH-EF1a-mCherry-EGFP-LC3B | addgene full sequence | sequence record 335036 | Addgene NGS Result
ACGCGTGTAGTCTTATGCAATACTCTTGTAGTCTTGCAACATGGTAACGATGAGTTAGCAACATGCCTTA
CAAGGAGAGAAAAAGCACCGTGCATGCCGATTGGTGGAAGTAAGGTGGTACGATCGTGCCTTATTAGGAA
GGCAACAGACGGGTCTGACATGGATTGGACGAACCACTGAATTGCCGCATTGCAGAGATATTGTATTTAA
GTGCCTAGCTCGATACATAAACGGGTCTCTCTGGTTAGACCAGATCTGAGCCTGGGAGCTCTCTGGCTAA
CTAGGGAACCCACTGCTTAAGCCTCAATAAAGCTTGCCTTGAGTGCTTCAAGTAGTGTGTGCCCGTCTGT
TGTGTGACTCTGGTAACTAGAGATCCCTCAGACCCTTTTAGTCAGTGTGGAAAATCTCTAGCAGTGGCGC
CCGAACAGGGACTTGAAAGCGAAAGGGAAACCAGAGGAGCTCTCTCGACGCAGGACTCGGCTTGCTGAAG
CGCGCACGGCAAGAGGCGAGGGGCGGCGACTGGTGAGTACGCCAAAAATTTTGACTAGCGGAGGCTAGAA
GGAGAGAGATGGGTGCGAGAGCGTCAGTATTAAGCGGGGGAGAATTAGATCGCGATGGGAAAAAATTCGG
TTAAGGCCAGGGGGAAAGAAAAAATATAAATTAAAACATATAGTATGGGCAAGCAGGGAGCTAGAACGAT
TCGCAGTTAATCCTGGCCTGTTAGAAACATCAGAAGGCTGTAGACAAATACTGGGACAGCTACAACCATC
CCTTCAGACAGGATCAGAAGAACTTAGATCATTATATAATACAGTAGCAACCCTCTATTGTGTGCATCAA
AGGATAGAGATAAAAGACACCAAGGAAGCTTTAGACAAGATAGAGGAAGAGCAAAACAAAAGTAAGACCA
CCGCACAGCAAGCGGCCACTGATCTTCAGACCTGGAGGAGGAGATATGAGGGACAATTGGAGAAGTGAAT
TATATAAATATAAAGTAGTAAAAATTGAACCATTAGGAGTAGCACCCACCAAGGCAAAGAGAAGAGTGGT
GCAGAGAGAAAAAAGAGCAGTGGGAATAGGAGCTTTGTTCCTTGGGTTCTTGGGAGCAGCAGGAAGCACT
ATGGGCGCAGCGTCAATGACGCTGACGGTACAGGCCAGACAATTATTGTCTGGTATAGTGCAGCAGCAGA
ACAATTTGCTGAGGGCTATTGAGGCGCAACAGCATCTGTTGCAACTCACAGTCTGGGGCATCAAGCAGCT
CCAGGCAAGAATCCTGGCTGTGGAAAGATACCTAAAGGATCAACAGCTCCTGGGGATTTGGGGTTGCTCT
GGAAAACTCATTTGCACCACTGCTGTGCCTTGGAATGCTAGTTGGAGTAATAAATCTCTGGAACAGATTT
GGAATCACACGACCTGGATGGAGTGGGACAGAGAAATTAACAATTACACAAGCTTAATACACTCCTTAAT
TGAAGAATCGCAAAACCAGCAAGAAAAGAATGAACAAGAATTATTGGAATTAGATAAATGGGCAAGTTTG
TGGAATTGGTTTAACATAACAAATTGGCTGTGGTATATAAAATTATTCATAATGATAGTAGGAGGCTTGG
TAGGTTTAAGAATAGTTTTTGCTGTACTTTCTATAGTGAATAGAGTTAGGCAGGGATATTCACCATTATC
GTTTCAGACCCACCTCCCAACCCCGAGGGGACCCGACAGGCCCGAAGGAATAGAAGAAGAAGGTGGAGAG
AGAGACAGAGACAGATCCATTCGATTAGTGAACGGATCTCGACGGTATCGGTTAACTTTTAAAAGAAAAG
GGGGGATTGGGGGGTACAGTGCAGGGGAAAGAATAGTAGACATAATAGCAACAGACATACAAACTAAAGA
ATTACAAAAACAAATTACAAAATTCAAAATTTTATCGATACTAGTGGATCTGCGATCGCTCCGGTGCCCG
TCAGTGGGCAGAGCGCACATCGCCCACAGTCCCCGAGAAGTTGGGGGGAGGGGTCGGCAATTGAACGGGT
GCCTAGAGAAGGTGGCGCGGGGTAAACTGGGAAAGTGATGTCGTGTACTGGCTCCGCCTTTTTCCCGAGG
GTGGGGGAGAACCGTATATAAGTGCAGTAGTCGCCGTGAACGTTCTTTTTCGCAACGGGTTTGCCGCCAG
AACACAGCTGAAGCTTCGAGGGGCTCGCATCTCTCCTTCACGCGCCCGCCGCCCTACCTGAGGCCGCCAT
CCACGCCGGTTGAGTCGCGTTCTGCCGCCTCCCGCCTGTGGTGCCTCCTGAACTGCGTCCGCCGTCTAGG
TAAGTTTAAAGCTCAGGTCGAGACCGGGCCTTTGTCCGGCGCTCCCTTGGAGCCTACCTAGACTCAGCCG
GCTCTCCACGCTTTGCCTGACCCTGCTTGCTCAACTCTACGTCTTTGTTTCGTTTTCTGTTCTGCGCCGT
TACAGATCCAAGCTGTGACCGGCGCCTACTCTAGAGCTAGCGAATTCGAATTTAAATCGGATCCGGTCGC
CACCATGGTGAGCAAGGGCGAGGAGGATAACATGGCCATCATCAAGGAGTTCATGCGCTTCAAGGTGCAC
ATGGAGGGCTCCGTGAACGGCCACGAGTTCGAGATCGAGGGCGAGGGCGAGGGCCGCCCCTACGAGGGCA
CCCAGACCGCCAAGCTGAAGGTGACCAAGGGTGGCCCCCTGCCCTTCGCCTGGGACATCCTGTCCCCTCA
GTTCATGTACGGCTCCAAGGCCTACGTGAAGCACCCCGCCGACATCCCCGACTACTTGAAGCTGTCCTTC
CCCGAGGGCTTCAAGTGGGAGCGCGTGATGAACTTCGAGGACGGCGGCGTGGTGACCGTGACCCAGGACT
CCTCCCTGCAGGACGGCGAGTTCATCTACAAGGTGAAGCTGCGCGGCACCAACTTCCCCTCCGACGGCCC
CGTAATGCAGAAGAAGACCATGGGCTGGGAGGCCTCCTCCGAGCGGATGTACCCCGAGGACGGCGCCCTG
AAGGGCGAGATCAAGCAGAGGCTGAAGCTGAAGGACGGCGGCCACTACGACGCTGAGGTCAAGACCACCT
ACAAGGCCAAGAAGCCCGTGCAGCTGCCCGGCGCCTACAACGTCAACATCAAGTTGGACATCACCTCCCA
CAACGAGGACTACACCATCGTGGAACAGTACGAACGCGCCGAGGGCCGCCACTCCACCGGCGGCATGGAC
GAGCTGTACAAGTCCGGACTCAGATCCGCTGGCCCAGGAACAAGTTTGTACAAAAAAGCAGGCTTTCCGG
TCGCCACCATGGTGAGCAAGGGCGAGGAGCTGTTCACCGGGGTGGTGCCCATCCTGGTCGAGCTGGACGG
CGACGTAAACGGCCACAAGTTCAGCGTGTCCGGCGAGGGCGAGGGCGATGCCACCTACGGCAAGCTGACC
CTGAAGTTCATCTGCACCACCGGCAAGCTGCCCGTGCCCTGGCCCACCCTCGTGACCACCCTGACCTACG
GCGTGCAGTGCTTCAGCCGCTACCCCGACCACATGAAGCAGCACGACTTCTTCAAGTCCGCCATGCCCGA
AGGCTACGTCCAGGAGCGCACCATCTTCTTCAAGGACGACGGCAACTACAAGACCCGCGCCGAGGTGAAG
TTCGAGGGCGACACCCTGGTGAACCGCATCGAGCTGAAGGGCATCGACTTCAAGGAGGACGGCAACATCC
TGGGGCACAAGCTGGAGTACAACTACAACAGCCACAACGTCTATATCATGGCCGACAAGCAGAAGAACGG
CATCAAGGTGAACTTCAAGATCCGCCACAACATCGAGGACGGCAGCGTGCAGCTCGCCGACCACTACCAG
CAGAACACCCCCATCGGCGACGGCCCCGTGCTGCTGCCCGACAACCACTACCTGAGCACCCAGTCCGCCC
TGAGCAAAGACCCCAACGAGAAGCGCGATCACATGGTCCTGCTGGAGTTCGTGACCGCCGCCGGGATCAC
TCTCGGCATGGACGAGCTGTACAAGTCCGGACTCAGATCCGGTACCGAATTCATGCCGTCGGAGAAGACC
TTCAAGCAGCGCCGCACCTTCGAACAAAGAGTAGAAGATGTCCGACTTATTCGAGAGCAGCATCCAACCA
AAATCCCGGTGATAATAGAACGATACAAGGGTGAGAAGCAGCTTCCTGTTCTGGATAAAACAAAGTTCCT
TGTACCTGACCATGTCAACATGAGTGAGCTCATCAAGATAATTAGAAGGCGCTTACAGCTCAATGCTAAT
CAGGCCTTCTTCCTGTTGGTGAACGGACACAGCATGGTCAGCGTCTCCACACCAATCTCAGAGGTGTATG
AGAGTGAGAAAGATGAAGATGGATTCCTGTACATGGTCTATGCCTCCCAGGAGACGTTCGGGATGAAATT
GTCAGTGTAAGTCGAGCATGCATCTAGACCGTCGACAATCAACCTCTGGATTACAAAATTTGTGAAAGAT
TGACTGGTATTCTTAACTATGTTGCTCCTTTTACGCTATGTGGATACGCTGCTTTAATGCCTTTGTATCA
TGCTATTGCTTCCCGTATGGCTTTCATTTTCTCCTCCTTGTATAAATCCTGGTTGCTGTCTCTTTATGAG
GAGTTGTGGCCCGTTGTCAGGCAACGTGGCGTGGTGTGCACTGTGTTTGCTGACGCAACCCCCACTGGTT
GGGGCATTGCCACCACCTGTCAGCTCCTTTCCGGGACTTTCGCTTTCCCCCTCCCTATTGCCACGGCGGA
ACTCATCGCCGCCTGCCTTGCCCGCTGCTGGACAGGGGCTCGGCTGTTGGGCACTGACAATTCCGTGGTG
TTGTCGGGGAAATCATCGTCCTTTCCTTGGCTGCTCGCCTGTGTTGCCACCTGGATTCTGCGCGGGACGT
CCTTCTGCTACGTCCCTTCGGCCCTCAATCCAGCGGACCTTCCTTCCCGCGGCCTGCTGCCGGCTCTGCG
GCCTCTTCCGCGTCTTCGCCTTCGCCCTCAGACGAGTCGGATCTCCCTTTGGGCCGCCTCCCCGCCTGGT
ACCTTTAAGACCAATGACTTACAAGGCAGCTGTAGATCTTAGCCACTTTTTAAAAGAAAAGGGGGGACTG
GAAGGGCTAATTCACTCCCAACGAAGATAAGATCTGCTTTTTGCTTGTACTGGGTCTCTCTGGTTAGACC
AGATCTGAGCCTGGGAGCTCTCTGGCTAACTAGGGAACCCACTGCTTAAGCCTCAATAAAGCTTGCCTTG
AGTGCTTCAAGTAGTGTGTGCCCGTCTGTTGTGTGACTCTGGTAACTAGAGATCCCTCAGACCCTTTTAG
TCAGTGTGGAAAATCTCTAGCAGTAGTAGTTCATGTCATCTTATTATTCAGTATTTATAACTTGCAAAGA
AATGAATATCAGAGAGTGAGAGGAACTTGTTTATTGCAGCTTATAATGGTTACAAATAAAGCAATAGCAT
CACAAATTTCACAAATAAAGCATTTTTTTCACTGCATTCTAGTTGTGGTTTGTCCAAACTCATCAATGTA
TCTTATCATGTCTGGCTCTAGCTATCCCGCCCCTAACTCCGCCCATCCCGCCCCTAACTCCGCCCAGTTC
CGCCCATTCTCCGCCCCATGGCTGACTAATTTTTTTTATTTATGCAGAGGCAGAGGCCGCCTCGGCCTCT
GAGCTATTCCAGAAGTAGTGAGGAGGCTTTTTTGGAGGCCTAGACTTTTGCAGAGACCAAATTCGTAATC
ATGTCATAGCTGTTTCCTGTGTGAAATTGTTATCCGCTCACAATTCCACACAACATACGAGCCGGAAGCA
TAAAGTGTAAAGCCTGGGGTGCCTAATGAGTGAGCTAACTCACATTAATTGCGTTGCGCTCACTGCCCGC
TTTCCAGTCGGGAAACCTGTCGTGCCAGCTGCATTAATGAATCGGCCAACGCGCGGGGAGAGGCGGTTTG
CGTATTGGGCGCTCTTCCGCTTCCTCGCTCACTGACTCGCTGCGCTCGGTCGTTCGGCTGCGGCGAGCGG
TATCAGCTCACTCAAAGGCGGTAATACGGTTATCCACAGAATCAGGGGATAACGCAGGAAAGAACATGTG
AGCAAAAGGCCAGCAAAAGGCCAGGAACCGTAAAAAGGCCGCGTTGCTGGCGTTTTTCCATAGGCTCCGC
CCCCCTGACGAGCATCACAAAAATCGACGCTCAAGTCAGAGGTGGCGAAACCCGACAGGACTATAAAGAT
ACCAGGCGTTTCCCCCTGGAAGCTCCCTCGTGCGCTCTCCTGTTCCGACCCTGCCGCTTACCGGATACCT
GTCCGCCTTTCTCCCTTCGGGAAGCGTGGCGCTTTCTCATAGCTCACGCTGTAGGTATCTCAGTTCGGTG
TAGGTCGTTCGCTCCAAGCTGGGCTGTGTGCACGAACCCCCCGTTCAGCCCGACCGCTGCGCCTTATCCG
GTAACTATCGTCTTGAGTCCAACCCGGTAAGACACGACTTATCGCCACTGGCAGCAGCCACTGGTAACAG
GATTAGCAGAGCGAGGTATGTAGGCGGTGCTACAGAGTTCTTGAAGTGGTGGCCTAACTACGGCTACACT
AGAAGAACAGTATTTGGTATCTGCGCTCTGCTGAAGCCAGTTACCTTCGGAAAAAGAGTTGGTAGCTCTT
GATCCGGCAAACAAACCACCGCTGGTAGCGGTGGTTTTTTTGTTTGCAAGCAGCAGATTACGCGCAGAAA
AAAAGGATCTCAAGAAGATCCTTTGATCTTTTCTACGGGGTCTGACGCTCAGTGGAACGAAAACTCACGT
TAAGGGATTTTGGTCATGAGATTATCAAAAAGGATCTTCACCTAGATCCTTTTAAATTAAAAATGAAGTT
TTAAATCAATCTAAAGTATATATGAGTAAACTTGGTCTGACAGTTACCAATGCTTAATCAGTGAGGCACC
TATCTCAGCGATCTGTCTATTTCGTTCATCCATAGTTGCCTGACTCCCCGTCGTGTAGATAACTACGATA
CGGGAGGGCTTACCATCTGGCCCCAGTGCTGCAATGATACCGCGAGACCCACGCTCACCGGCTCCAGATT
TATCAGCAATAAACCAGCCAGCCGGAAGGGCCGAGCGCAGAAGTGGTCCTGCAACTTTATCCGCCTCCAT
CCAGTCTATTAATTGTTGCCGGGAAGCTAGAGTAAGTAGTTCGCCAGTTAATAGTTTGCGCAACGTTGTT
GCCATTGCTACAGGCATCGTGGTGTCACGCTCGTCGTTTGGTATGGCTTCATTCAGCTCCGGTTCCCAAC
GATCAAGGCGAGTTACATGATCCCCCATGTTGTGCAAAAAAGCGGTTAGCTCCTTCGGTCCTCCGATCGT
TGTCAGAAGTAAGTTGGCCGCAGTGTTATCACTCATGGTTATGGCAGCACTGCATAATTCTCTTACTGTC
ATGCCATCCGTAAGATGCTTTTCTGTGACTGGTGAGTACTCAACCAAGTCATTCTGAGAATAGTGTATGC
GGCGACCGAGTTGCTCTTGCCCGGCGTCAATACGGGATAATACCGCGCCACATAGCAGAACTTTAAAAGT
GCTCATCATTGGAAAACGTTCTTCGGGGCGAAAACTCTCAAGGATCTTACCGCTGTTGAGATCCAGTTCG
ATGTAACCCACTCGTGCACCCAACTGATCTTCAGCATCTTTTACTTTCACCAGCGTTTCTGGGTGAGCAA
AAACAGGAAGGCAAAATGCCGCAAAAAAGGGAATAAGGGCGACACGGAAATGTTGAATACTCATACTCTT
CCTTTTTCAATATTATTGAAGCATTTATCAGGGTTATTGTCTCATGAGCGGATACATATTTGAATGTATT
TAGAAAAATAAACAAATAGGGGTTCCGCGCACATTTCCCCGAAAAGTGCCACCTGACGTCTAAGAAACCA
TTATTATCATGACATTAACCTATAAAAATAGGCGTATCACGAGGCCCTTTCGTCTCGCGCGTTTCGGTGA
TGACGGTGAAAACCTCTGACACATGCAGCTCCCGGAGACGGTCACAGCTTGTCTGTAAGCGGATGCCGGG
AGCAGACAAGCCCGTCAGGGCGCGTCAGCGGGTGTTGGCGGGTGTCGGGGCTGGCTTAACTATGCGGCAT
CAGAGCAGATTGTACTGAGAGTGCACCATATGCGGTGTGAAATACCGCACAGATGCGTAAGGAGAAAATA
CCGCATCAGGCGCCATTCGCCATTCAGGCTGCGCAACTGTTGGGAAGGGCGATCGGTGCGGGCCTCTTCG
CTATTACGCCAGCTGGCGAAAGGGGGATGTGCTGCAAGGCGATTAAGTTGGGTAACGCCAGGGTTTTCCC
AGTCACGACGTTGTAAAACGACGGCCAGTGCCAAGCTG
Features (pLannotate 1.2.2; 28 found; start..end, strand, type, name):
      6..232     +  promoter       RSV promoter: Rous sarcoma virus enhancer/promoter
    233..413     +  LTR            5' LTR (truncated): truncated 5' long terminal repeat (LTR) from HIV-1
    460..585     +  misc_feature   HIV-1 Ψ: packaging signal of human immunodeficiency virus type 1
    569..907     +  CDS            HIV-1 gag (fragment): gag protein from human immunodeficiency virus 1; gag
   1078..1311    +  misc_feature   RRE: The Rev response element (RRE) of HIV-1 allows for Rev-dependent mRNA export from the nucleus to the cytoplasm.
   1688..1788    +  CDS            Rev (fragment): human immunodeficiency virus 1 (HIV-1) Rev protein; rev; enhances nuclear export of unspliced and incompletely spliced viral mRNAs
   1807..1923    +  misc_feature   cPPT/CTS: central polypurine tract and central termination sequence of HIV-1
   1966..2177    +  promoter       EF-1α core promoter: core promoter for human elongation factor EF-1α
   2190..2458    +  LTR            5' LTR (truncated): truncated 5' long terminal repeat (LTR) from human T-cell leukemia virus (HTLV) type 1
   2525..3232    +  CDS            mCherry: mCherry is a basic (constitutively fluorescent) red fluorescent protein published in 2004, derived from Discosoma sp.. It is reported to be a very rapidly-maturing monomer with low acid sensitivity.
   3260..3284    +  protein_bind   attB1: mutant version of attB; recombination site for the Gateway® BP reaction BP Clonase™
   3299..4015    +  CDS            EGFP: EGFP is a basic (constitutively fluorescent) green fluorescent protein published in 1996, derived from Aequorea victoria. It is reported to be a rapidly-maturing weak dimer with moderate acid sensitivity.
   4043..4417    +  CDS            LC3B: human LC3 protein; MAP1LC3B; Atg8 family member found on autophagosomes
   4447..5035    +  misc_feature   WPRE: woodchuck hepatitis virus posttranscriptional regulatory element
   5030..5137    +  CDS            nef (fragment): NEF_SIVS4 - Experimental evidence at protein level: Swiss-Prot protein existence level 1. Interferes with TCR signaling from the cell membrane. Interacts with CD247/TCRZ (TCR zeta chain) and exert potent down- regulation of cell surface TCR/CD3 complexes. From Simian immunodeficiency virus (isolate F236/smH4) (SIV-sm) (Simian immunodeficiency virus sooty mangabey monkey).
   5162..5342    +  LTR            5' LTR (truncated): truncated 5' long terminal repeat (LTR) from HIV-1
   5414..5535    +  polyA_signal   SV40 poly(A) signal: SV40 polyadenylation signal
   5555..5722    +  promoter       SV40 promoter (fragment): SV40 early promoter
   5767..5783    -  protein_bind   lac operator: The lac repressor binds to the lac operator to inhibit transcription in E. coli. This inhibition can be relieved by adding lactose or isopropyl-β-D-thiogalactopyranoside (IPTG). lac repressor encoded by lacI
   5791..5821    -  promoter       lac promoter: promoter for the E. coli lac operon
   5836..5857    -  protein_bind   CAP binding site: CAP binding activates transcription in the presence of cAMP. E. coli catabolite activator protein
   5870..5962    -  CDS            lacI (fragment): lac repressor; lacI; The lac repressor binds to the lac operator to inhibit transcription in E. coli. This inhibition can be relieved by adding lactose or isopropyl-β-D-thiogalactopyranoside (IPTG).
   6145..6733    -  rep_origin     ori: high-copy-number ColE1/pMB1/pBR322/pUC origin of replication
   6904..7764    -  CDS            AmpR: β-lactamase; bla; confers resistance to ampicillin, carbenicillin, and related antibiotics
   7765..7869    -  promoter       AmpR promoter: bla
   7964..7999    +  CDS            rop (fragment): Rop protein, which maintains plasmids at low copy number; rop
   8101..8200    +  misc_feature   bom (fragment): basis of mobility region from pBR322
   8206..8360    -  CDS            lacZα (fragment): LacZα fragment of β-galactosidase; lacZ fragment
