[The description below was written by a language model from this plasmid's Addgene catalogue record and pLannotate feature annotations shown in this document.]
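Description:
pCDH-EF1a-mCherry-EGFP-LC3B is an HIV-1-based lentiviral transfer plasmid built on the System Biosciences pCDH-EF1a-T2A-copGFP backbone, designed to deliver a tandem fluorescent autophagy reporter into mammalian cells. In bacteria it is maintained by a high-copy ColE1/pUC-type origin and selected with ampicillin through the AmpR β-lactamase gene. The viral genome is transcribed from a hybrid RSV promoter/truncated 5' LTR, an arrangement typical of Tat-independent third-generation designs. It carries the Ψ packaging signal with a short gag fragment, the Rev response element for nuclear export of the full-length RNA, and the cPPT/CTS element that aids nuclear import in transduced cells. A WPRE downstream of the insert boosts transcript stability and expression, and the cassette is closed by a truncated 3' LTR followed by an SV40 polyadenylation signal. No mammalian drug-selection marker is annotated, so transduced cells would be identified by fluorescence.

The payload, cloned between BamHI and SalI, is a single fusion of mCherry, EGFP and human LC3B (MAP1LC3B), driven by the EF-1α core promoter coupled to an HTLV-1 LTR-derived segment. A residual attB1 Gateway site lies in the linker between the two fluorescent proteins. LC3B is recruited to autophagosome membranes, so free autophagosomes show both red and green signal. After fusion with lysosomes the acid-sensitive EGFP is quenched while the acid-tolerant mCherry persists, leaving red-only puncta. The construct thereby distinguishes autophagosomes from autolysosomes and allows autophagic flux to be monitored. The sequenced record is 8,368 nt, slightly shorter than the 8,533 bp total listed in the catalogue entry.
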