Addgene plasmid #170446: pCDH-EF1a-mCherry-EGFP-LC3B
Purpose: Lentiviral vector expressing tandem mCherry-EGFP-LC3B in mamalian cell. To visualize free autophagosome and autophagosomes that have fused with the lysosome.
Depositing lab: Sang-Hun Lee. Depositing organization: Hanyang University. Publication: Neurodevelopmental defects and neurodegenerative phenotypes in human brain organoids carrying Parkinson's disease-linked DNAJC6 mutations. Wulansari N, Darsono WHW, Woo HJ, Chang MY, Kim J, Bae EJ, Sun W, Lee JH, Cho IJ, Shin H, Lee SJ, Lee SH. Sci Adv. 2021 Feb 17;7(8). pii: 7/8/eabb1540. doi: 10.1126/sciadv.abb1540. Print 2021 Feb. PubMed 33597231.
Backbone
  Vector backbone: pCDH-EF1a-T2A-copGFP
  Backbone manufacturer: System Biosciences
  Backbone size w/o insert (bp): 6607
  Total vector size (bp): 8533
  Vector type: Lentiviral
Growth in bacteria
  Bacterial resistance: Ampicillin, 100 μg/mL
  Growth temperature: 37°C
  Growth strain: NEB Stable
  Copy number: High Copy
Gene/Insert
  Gene/Insert name: mCherry-GFP-LC3 (alt name: MAP1LC3B)
  Species: H. sapiens (human)
  Insert size (bp): 1926
  GenBank ID: NM_022818.5
  Entrez Gene: MAP1LC3B (a.k.a. ATG8F, LC3B, MAP1A/1BLC3, MAP1LC3B-a)
  Promoter: EF1a
  Cloning method: Restriction Enzyme; 5′ cloning site BamHI (not destroyed); 3′ cloning site SalI (not destroyed)
  Sequencing primers: 5′ GGATCTCGACGGTATCGG
Terms and licenses: Academic/Nonprofit Terms; Industry Terms: Not Available to Industry
How to cite: pCDH-EF1a-mCherry-EGFP-LC3B was a gift from Sang-Hun Lee (Addgene plasmid # 170446 ; http://n2t.net/addgene:170446 ; RRID:Addgene_170446)
